Addgene plasmid #129558: Clim-DC2-lifeact-mCherry
Purpose: pClimDCLifeAct:mCh actin filaments marker
Depositing lab: Inaki Ruiz-Trillo. Depositing organization: Agencia Estatal Consejo Superior de Investigaciones Científicas, M.P. Publication: Stable transfection in protist Corallochytrium limacisporum identifies novel cellular features among unicellular animals relatives. Kozyczkowska A, Najle SR, Ocana-Pallares E, Areste C, Shabardina V, Ara PS, Ruiz-Trillo I, Casacuberta E. Curr Biol. 2021 Sep 27;31(18):4104-4110.e5. doi: 10.1016/j.cub.2021.06.061. Epub 2021 Jul 21. PubMed 34293333.
Backbone
  Vector backbone: pcr2.1 without kanamycin resistance gene
  Backbone size w/o insert (bp): 4500
  Vector type: Bacterial Expression
  Selectable markers: Puromycin
Growth in bacteria
  Bacterial resistance: Ampicillin, 100 μg/mL
  Growth temperature: 37°C
  Growth strain: DH5alpha
  Copy number: High Copy
Gene/Insert
  Gene/Insert name: lifeAct fused to mCherry (alt name: pClimDCLifeAct:mCh)
  Species: Corallochytrium limacisporum
  Insert size (bp): 781
  Cloning method: Gibson Cloning
  Sequencing primers: 5′ unknown
Terms and licenses: Academic/Nonprofit Terms; Industry Terms: Not Available to Industry
How to cite: Clim-DC2-lifeact-mCherry was a gift from Inaki Ruiz-Trillo (Addgene plasmid # 129558 ; http://n2t.net/addgene:129558 ; RRID:Addgene_129558)
