[The description below was written by a language model from this plasmid's Addgene catalogue record and pLannotate feature annotations shown in this document.]
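Description:
Clim-DC2-lifeact-mCherry (also called pClimDCLifeAct:mCh) is a small, roughly 5.3 kb plasmid built on a pCR2.1 cloning backbone from which the kanamycin resistance gene was removed; only short NeoR/KanR remnants are still detected in the sequence. It is propagated in E. coli as a high-copy plasmid through its ColE1/pUC-type origin and selected with ampicillin via the β-lactamase gene. The backbone also retains the lac promoter, lac operator, CAP binding site and a lacI fragment typical of this cloning vector. Although catalogued as a bacterial expression vector, the associated work concerns stable transfection of the protist Corallochytrium limacisporum, a unicellular relative of animals, and the payload is consistent with use in that organism.

The plasmid carries two separate cassettes, which may be what "DC" in its name denotes. The first encodes Lifeact, the 17-amino-acid filamentous-actin-binding peptide from budding yeast Abp140, fused upstream of the monomeric red fluorescent protein mCherry and followed by an SV40 polyadenylation signal. The second encodes puromycin N-acetyltransferase (PuroR), also terminated by an SV40 poly(A) signal, giving puromycin selection of transfected cells. The short VP1 annotation beside this terminator is probably just an incidental match to SV40-derived sequence. No promoters driving either cassette are annotated. There are unannotated stretches upstream of both coding regions that could hold host-specific regulatory sequences, but the record does not state what they are. The stated purpose is as a live marker of actin filaments, allowing the actin cytoskeleton to be visualised by red fluorescence in puromycin-selected cells.
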