Features (pLannotate 1.2.2; 15 found; start..end, strand, type, name):
    569..619     +  CDS            Lifeact: peptide that binds filamentous actin (Riedl et al., 2008) first 17 amino acids of budding yeast Abp140
    635..1342    +  CDS            mCherry: mCherry is a basic (constitutively fluorescent) red fluorescent protein published in 2004, derived from Discosoma sp.. It is reported to be a very rapidly-maturing monomer with low acid sensitivity.
   1410..1491    -  polyA_signal   SV40 poly(A) signal: SV40 polyadenylation signal
   1492..1658    +  CDS            NeoR/KanR (fragment): aminoglycoside phosphotransferase confers resistance to neomycin, kanamycin, and G418 (Geneticin®)
   1659..1675    +  promoter       AmpR promoter (fragment): bla
   1676..2536    +  CDS            AmpR: β-lactamase; bla; confers resistance to ampicillin, carbenicillin, and related antibiotics
   2707..3295    +  rep_origin     ori: high-copy-number ColE1/pMB1/pBR322/pUC origin of replication
   3478..3570    +  CDS            lacI (fragment): lac repressor; lacI; The lac repressor binds to the lac operator to inhibit transcription in E. coli. This inhibition can be relieved by adding lactose or isopropyl-β-D-thiogalactopyranoside (IPTG).
   3583..3604    +  protein_bind   CAP binding site: CAP binding activates transcription in the presence of cAMP. E. coli catabolite activator protein
   3619..3649    +  promoter       lac promoter: promoter for the E. coli lac operon
   3657..3673    +  protein_bind   lac operator: The lac repressor binds to the lac operator to inhibit transcription in E. coli. This inhibition can be relieved by adding lactose or isopropyl-β-D-thiogalactopyranoside (IPTG). lac repressor encoded by lacI
   4486..5085    +  CDS            PuroR: puromycin N-acetyltransferase; pac from Streptomyces alboniger; confers resistance to puromycin
   5101..5151    +  CDS            VP1_SV40 (fragment): Experimental evidence at protein level: Swiss-Prot protein existence level 1. Forms an icosahedral capsid with a T=7 symmetry and a 40 nm diameter. The capsid is composed of 72 pentamers linked to each other by disulfide bonds and associated with VP2 or VP3 proteins. Binds to N- glycolylneuraminic analog of the ganglioside GM1 on the cell surface to provide virion attachment to target cell (PubMed:18353982). Once attached, the virion is internalized by caveolin-mediated endocytosis and traffics to the endoplasmic reticulum. Inside the endoplasmic reticulum, the protein folding machinery isomer
   5148..5229    -  polyA_signal   SV40 poly(A) signal: SV40 polyadenylation signal
   5250..50      +  CDS            NeoR/KanR (fragment) (across the origin): aminoglycoside phosphotransferase confers resistance to neomycin, kanamycin, and G418 (Geneticin®)
>Addgene plasmid #129558 | Clim-DC2-lifeact-mCherry | addgene full sequence | sequence record 258974 | Addgene NGS Result
TATCATGGTGGAAAATGGCCGCTTTTCTGGATTCATCGACTGTGGCCGGCGAAATGCTGGGCGCCTTGAA
ACTGAACCTGTTCGGATCCGGGTTGCGCGCTTCCATTGTTTTGGTTTCCGTGTCTGCAAGGCGGGTCTGG
ACGTGACGCTTTGGGGGAGAGGGAGAGCAGAGATACAATTCTAGCCACGAATTTCAGCCAATAGTCACAG
AGGGGAGTTGCGATCCTGCGAATTGGCTTAGGTCTGTGAGGTCTTTCACGGTTTCGAAAGCAGCGCAGAG
GGGAGACCGACTACCAAAAGCCATAACACTCCACCGAGATATCCGCACTCTTCGCTAGATGAGCTTGCTT
CTCCTCTTGTCACAAATCAGCCCAATGATAGTCACTGTTCAACAACGGTGCAGTGTAAATATTCGTTGTG
CGTCCTTGATGAGCAGAAGGTACGAGAAGCAGGAAATCATTTCATAATGGAAAACCATTCACTGTCTTTC
TGTATTGCGAAAAGAGTGATCATAGGTAATCGCAACGGCGGGTCTTTAGAACAGTCACATACCAGATCAA
GCTTGGGGATGGGTGTCGCAGATTTGATCAAGAAATTCGAAAGCATCTCAAAGGAAGAAGGGACTAGTGA
TATCATGGTGAGCAAGGGCGAGGAGGACAACATGGCCATCATCAAGGAGTTCATGCGCTTCAAGGTGCAC
ATGGAGGGCTCCGTGAACGGCCACGAGTTCGAGATCGAGGGCGAGGGCGAGGGCCGCCCCTACGAGGGCA
CCCAGACCGCCAAGCTGAAGGTGACCAAGGGCGGCCCCCTGCCCTTCGCCTGGGACATCCTGTCCCCTCA
GTTCATGTACGGCTCCAAGGCCTACGTGAAGCACCCCGCCGACATCCCCGACTACTTGAAGCTGTCCTTC
CCCGAGGGCTTCAAGTGGGAGCGCGTGATGAACTTCGAGGACGGCGGCGTGGTGACCGTGACCCAGGACT
CCTCCCTGCAGGACGGCGAGTTCATCTACAAGGTGAAGCTGCGCGGCACCAACTTCCCCTCCGACGGCCC
CGTAATGCAGAAGAAGACCATGGGCTGGGAGGCCTCCTCCGAGCGGATGTACCCCGAGGACGGCGCCCTG
AAGGGCGAGATCAAGCAGAGGCTGAAGCTGAAGGACGGCGGCCACTACGACGCCGAGGTCAAGACCACCT
ACAAGGCCAAGAAGCCCGTGCAGCTGCCCGGCGCCTACAACGTCAACATCAAGCTGGACATCACCTCCCA
CAACGAGGACTACACCATCGTGGAACAGTACGAGCGCGCCGAGGGCCGCCACTCCACCGGCGGCATGGAC
GAGCTGTACAAGTGACATATGCTAGCAGATCTAGGGCCCTAAGATACATTGATGAGTTTGGACAAACCAC
AACAAGAATGCAGTGAAAAAAATGCTTTATTTGTGAAATTTGTGATGCTATTGCTTTATTTGTAACCATT
ATAAGCTGCAATAAACAAGTTGCCGGCTGGGTGTGGCGGACCGCTATCAGGACATAGCGTTGGCTACCCG
TGATATTGCTGAAGAGCTTGGCGGCGAATGGGCTGACCGCTTCCTCGTGCTTTACGGTATCGCCGCTCCC
GATTCGCAGCGCATCGCCTTCTATCGCCTTCTTGACGAGTTCTTCTGAATTGAAAAAGGAAGAGTATGAG
TATTCAACATTTCCGTGTCGCCCTTATTCCCTTTTTTGCGGCATTTTGCCTTCCTGTTTTTGCTCACCCA
GAAACGCTGGTGAAAGTAAAAGATGCTGAAGATCAGTTGGGTGCACGAGTGGGTTACATCGAACTGGATC
TCAACAGCGGTAAGATCCTTGAGAGTTTTCGCCCCGAAGAACGTTTTCCAATGATGAGCACTTTTAAAGT
TCTGCTATGTGGCGCGGTATTATCCCGTATTGACGCCGGGCAAGAGCAACTCGGTCGCCGCATACACTAT
TCTCAGAATGACTTGGTTGAGTACTCACCAGTCACAGAAAAGCATCTTACGGATGGCATGACAGTAAGAG
AATTATGCAGTGCTGCCATAACCATGAGTGATAACACTGCGGCCAACTTACTTCTGACAACGATCGGAGG
ACCGAAGGAGCTAACCGCTTTTTTGCACAACATGGGGGATCATGTAACTCGCCTTGATCGTTGGGAACCG
GAGCTGAATGAAGCCATACCAAACGACGAGCGTGACACCACGATGCCTGTAGCAATGGCAACAACGTTGC
GCAAACTATTAACTGGCGAACTACTTACTCTAGCTTCCCGGCAACAATTAATAGACTGGATGGAGGCGGA
TAAAGTTGCAGGACCACTTCTGCGCTCGGCCCTTCCGGCTGGCTGGTTTATTGCTGATAAATCTGGAGCC
GGTGAGCGTGGGTCTCGCGGTATCATTGCAGCACTGGGGCCAGATGGTAAGCCCTCCCGTATCGTAGTTA
TCTACACGACGGGGAGTCAGGCAACTATGGATGAACGAAATAGACAGATCGCTGAGATAGGTGCCTCACT
GATTAAGCATTGGTAACTGTCAGACCAAGTTTACTCATATATACTTTAGATTGATTTAAAACTTCATTTT
TAATTTAAAAGGATCTAGGTGAAGATCCTTTTTGATAATCTCATGACCAAAATCCCTTAACGTGAGTTTT
CGTTCCACTGAGCGTCAGACCCCGTAGAAAAGATCAAAGGATCTTCTTGAGATCCTTTTTTTCTGCGCGT
AATCTGCTGCTTGCAAACAAAAAAACCACCGCTACCAGCGGTGGTTTGTTTGCCGGATCAAGAGCTACCA
ACTCTTTTTCCGAAGGTAACTGGCTTCAGCAGAGCGCAGATACCAAATACTGTTCTTCTAGTGTAGCCGT
AGTTAGGCCACCACTTCAAGAACTCTGTAGCACCGCCTACATACCTCGCTCTGCTAATCCTGTTACCAGT
GGCTGCTGCCAGTGGCGATAAGTCGTGTCTTACCGGGTTGGACTCAAGACGATAGTTACCGGATAAGGCG
CAGCGGTCGGGCTGAACGGGGGGTTCGTGCACACAGCCCAGCTTGGAGCGAACGACCTACACCGAACTGA
GATACCTACAGCGTGAGCTATGAGAAAGCGCCACGCTTCCCGAAGGGAGAAAGGCGGACAGGTATCCGGT
AAGCGGCAGGGTCGGAACAGGAGAGCGCACGAGGGAGCTTCCAGGGGGAAACGCCTGGTATCTTTATAGT
CCTGTCGGGTTTCGCCACCTCTGACTTGAGCGTCGATTTTTGTGATGCTCGTCAGGGGGGCGGAGCCTAT
GGAAAAACGCCAGCAACGCGGCCTTTTTACGGTTCCTGGCCTTTTGCTGGCCTTTTGCTCACATGTTCTT
TCCTGCGTTATCCCCTGATTCTGTGGATAACCGTATTACCGCCTTTGAGTGAGCTGATACCGCTCGCCGC
AGCCGAACGACCGAGCGCAGCGAGTCAGTGAGCGAGGAAGCGGAAGAGCGCCCAATACGCAAACCGCCTC
TCCCCGCGCGTTGGCCGATTCATTAATGCAGCTGGCACGACAGGTTTCCCGACTGGAAAGCGGGCAGTGA
GCGCAACGCAATTAATGTGAGTTAGCTCACTCATTAGGCACCCCAGGCTTTACACTTTATGCTTCCGGCT
CGTATGTTGTGTGGAATTGTGAGCGGATAACAATTTCACACAGGAAACAGCTATGACCATGATTACGCCA
AGCTTATCGGTGGGACTGTGAGAACTGCTACCTGCCTGTGCAGAGGAGAGCACACTACATTCACCATTGA
AAATATGGCCCACTGAACTGATCAAGCCAAGTGAAGACTGCGCGCCTGTGTTCTGATTCTTCCCATGGTA
CAAGTACTGAAACTTTGGAAGCGCCAGAGAATTCACAGACGCACAGAAGACAGCGCATGGTGGAGGCTGT
GTGTGTTCACCGAGGTGTCCTCTGCGGAAGGTGCCGTTCATTATGTATTCGGAGTAAAGCACAACCTCTT
CAATGCTGCTCCCTTCCTTCGCTTGTTTCTTGGATAGTTATCGTCTGTCAGAATCTTTCGGTACATTCAG
TATAGAGTTCGCGATCGGTAGCAACAGTCGGACGGACCCTGTCAGGACGGTGTATTCGGTGGCCTACTTT
TCTTTTGTTGCATAGCTGTTCCTGACGCGATGCGCCAAGCGCCGTCATATTGTGCTGTGTGCCCCTATGT
GGAGCAGGCATAGAGCTCTTGCCAAATGTTGGGAAGAGCTGTTGGAGAAGCGACAGAGCAGTGCCAAGAC
GACGAACGAGGTGTGCGAGCTGTAGTGCTAGTGCTTCCTAGGTTCTGGTTTTACTGACACCTATTTGAAG
GAATAATTTCTGCTCACACACAGTTTTGTAACCGCTCACTATTGTGTTACAGCTCATCATAAGCTACTAT
AACACATCTTTGCGGCTTTAAGCTAGTGTATTCATCTAATTTACAATCATGCGCGAGTGTATCTCTATTC
CCGGGATGACCGAGTACAAGCCCACGGTGCGCCTCGCCACCCGCGACGACGTCCCCAGGGCCGTACGCAC
CCTCGCCGCCGCGTTCGCCGACTACCCCGCCACGCGCCACACCGTCGATCCGGACCGCCACATCGAGCGG
GTCACCGAGCTGCAAGAACTCTTCCTCACGCGCGTCGGGCTCGACATCGGCAAGGTGTGGGTCGCGGACG
ACGGCGCCGCGGTGGCGGTCTGGACCACGCCGGAGAGCGTCGAAGCGGGGGCGGTGTTCGCCGAGATCGG
CCCGCGCATGGCCGAGTTGAGCGGTTCCCGGCTGGCCGCGCAGCAACAGATGGAAGGCCTCCTGGCGCCG
CACCGGCCCAAGGAGCCCGCGTGGTTCCTGGCCACCGTCGGCGTCTCGCCCGACCACCAGGGCAAGGGTC
TGGGCAGCGCCGTCGTGCTCCCCGGAGTGGAGGCGGCCGAGCGCGCCGGGGTGCCCGCCTTCCTGGAGAC
CTCCGCGCCCCGCAACCTCCCCTTCTACGAGCGGCTCGGCTTCACCGTCACCGCCGACGTCGAGGTGCCC
GAAGGACCGCGCACCTGGTGCATGACCCGCAAGCCCGGTGCCTGACCTCGAGCATCGATAGACATGATAA
GATACATTGATGAGTTTGGACAAACCACAACAAGAATGCAGTGAAAAAAATGCTTTATTTGTGAAATTTG
TGATGCTATTGCTTTATTTGTAACCATTATAAGCTGCAATAAACAAGTTAACAACAACAATTCTAGAGGG
CCTGCTTGCCGAA
